Addgene plasmid #46373: pSADuet502
Depositing lab: Hideo Iwai. Depositing organization: University of Helsinki, Institute of Biotechnology. Publication: Intermolecular domain swapping induces intein-mediated protein alternative splicing. Aranko AS, Oeemig JS, Kajander T, Iwai H. Nat Chem Biol. 2013 Aug 25. doi: 10.1038/nchembio.1320. PubMed 23974115.
Backbone
  Vector backbone: pRSFDuet-1
  Backbone manufacturer: Novagen
  Backbone size w/o insert (bp): 3564
  Total vector size (bp): 4419
  Modifications to backbone: removed the second MCS of pRSFDuet-1
  Vector type: Bacterial Expression
Growth in bacteria
  Bacterial resistance: Kanamycin, 50 μg/mL
  Growth temperature: 37°C
  Growth strain: DH5alpha
  Growth instructions: Toxic for E. coli.
  Copy number: High Copy
Gene/Insert
  Gene/Insert name: NpuDnaB intein (alt name: cis-splicing intein with H-GB1 and GB1 as N- and C-exteins)
  Species: Nostoc punctiforme
  Insert size (bp): 1704
  Promoter: T7
  Tag / fusion protein: H6-GB1 (N terminal on insert); GB1 (C terminal on insert)
  Cloning method: Restriction Enzyme; 5′ cloning site BamHI (not destroyed); 3′ cloning site KpnI (not destroyed)
  Sequencing primers: 5′ T7; 3′ T7term
Terms and licenses: Academic/Nonprofit Terms; Industry Terms: Not Available to Industry
How to cite: pSADuet502 was a gift from Hideo Iwai (Addgene plasmid # 46373 ; http://n2t.net/addgene:46373 ; RRID:Addgene_46373)
