[The description below was written by a language model from this plasmid's Addgene catalogue record and pLannotate feature annotations shown in this document.]
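Description:
pSADuet502 is a bacterial expression plasmid built on Novagen's pRSFDuet-1, modified by removal of the second multiple cloning site so that it carries a single T7-driven expression cassette. It replicates from the RSF1030 origin, which is compatible with other common origins and so allows co-maintenance with additional plasmids in E. coli. It is selected with kanamycin through an aminoglycoside phosphotransferase gene. A lacI gene with its own promoter supplies repressor for the lac operator placed just downstream of the T7 promoter, making expression IPTG-inducible in hosts that provide T7 RNA polymerase. The record notes that the construct is toxic to E. coli.

The payload is a cis-splicing precursor based on the DnaB intein of Nostoc punctiforme (NpuDnaB), cloned between BamHI and KpnI. Following a T7 gene 10 ribosome binding site, the open reading frame encodes a hexahistidine tag (annotated as a fragment of a composite tag), a thrombin cleavage site and a GB1 domain as the N-extein. The intein follows, with a second GB1 domain as the C-extein. The automated annotation matches the intein region to Synechocystis DnaB, presumably by homology. Vector-derived S-tag and other tag fragments lie downstream before the T7 terminator, but the record does not show whether they are translated. Protein splicing would excise the intein and ligate the two GB1 domains, giving a simple readout of splicing products. The associated publication concerns intermolecular domain swapping and intein-mediated alternative protein splicing.

The catalogue lists a total size of 4,419 bp, whereas the depositor's full sequence is 5,268 nt. The record does not explain this discrepancy.
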