Features (pLannotate 1.2.2; 20 found; start..end, strand, type, name):
      1..19      +  promoter       T7 promoter: promoter for bacteriophage T7 RNA polymerase
     20..44      +  protein_bind   lac operator: The lac repressor binds to the lac operator to inhibit transcription in E. coli. This inhibition can be relieved by adding lactose or isopropyl-β-D-thiogalactopyranoside (IPTG). lac repressor encoded by lacI
     59..81      +  RBS            RBS: efficient ribosome binding site from bacteriophage T7 gene 10 (Olins and Rangwala, 1989)
    100..116     +  CDS            capTEV™ (fragment): composite tag for in vivo biotinylation, TEV protease cleavage, and 6xHis tagging
    127..144     +  CDS            thrombin site: thrombin recognition and cleavage site
    154..311     +  CDS            GB1 (fragment): B1 domain of Streptococcal protein G effective as a solubilizing fusion partner (Cheng and Patel, 2004)
    319..1641    +  CDS            dnaB (fragment): DNAB_SYNY3 - Experimental evidence at protein level: Swiss-Prot protein existence level 1. Participates in initiation and elongation during chromosome replication; it exhibits DNA-dependent ATPase activity. From Synechocystis sp. (strain PCC 6803 / Kazusa).
   1627..1784    +  CDS            GB1 (fragment): B1 domain of Streptococcal protein G effective as a solubilizing fusion partner (Cheng and Patel, 2004)
   1822..1863    +  CDS            S-Tag (fragment): affinity and epitope tag derived from pancreatic ribonuclease A
   1893..1910    +  CDS            SET1 (fragment): solubility-enhancement tag derived from T7 phage gene 10B
   1918..1965    +  terminator     T7 terminator: transcription terminator for bacteriophage T7 RNA polymerase
   2129..2186    +  promoter       AmpR promoter (fragment): bla
   2195..3010    -  CDS            KanR: aminoglycoside phosphotransferase; aph(3')-Ia; confers resistance to kanamycin in bacteria or G418 (Geneticin®) in eukaryotes
   3011..3102    -  promoter       AmpR promoter: bla
   3118..3867    -  rep_origin     RSF ori: Plasmids containing the RSF 1030 origin of replication can be propagated in E. coli cells that contain additional plasmids with compatible origins.
   3950..4014    -  CDS            TcR (fragment): tetracycline efflux protein; tet; confers resistance to tetracycline
   4029..4050    -  protein_bind   CAP binding site: CAP binding activates transcription in the presence of cAMP. E. coli catabolite activator protein
   4063..5145    -  CDS            lacI: lac repressor; lacI; The lac repressor binds to the lac operator to inhibit transcription in E. coli. This inhibition can be relieved by adding lactose or isopropyl-β-D-thiogalactopyranoside (IPTG).
   5146..5223    -  promoter       lacI promoter: lacI
   5231..5266    -  CDS            TcR (fragment): tetracycline efflux protein; tet; confers resistance to tetracycline
>Addgene plasmid #46373 | pSADuet502 | depositor full sequence | sequence record 65385 | pSADuet502
TAATACGACTCACTATAGGGGAATTGTGAGCGGATAACAATTCCCCTGTAGAAATAATTTTGTTTAACTT
TAATAAGGAGATATACCATGGGCAGCAGCCATCATCATCATCATCACAGCAGCGGCCTGGTGCCGCGCGG
CAGCCTAGGACAGTACAAACTTATCCTGAACGGTAAAACCCTGAAAGGTGAAACCACCACCGAAGCTGTT
GACGCTGCTACCGCGGAAAAAGTTTTCAAACAGTACGCTAACGACAACGGTGTTGACGGTGAATGGACCT
ACGACGACGCTACCAAAACCTACACCGTAACGGAAGGATCCGGTTGTTTAGCAGGCGATAGTCTGGTGAC
ATTAGTAGATAGCGGACTGCAAGTGCCAATTAAGGAATTAGTAGGTAAATCTGGTTTTGCAGTTTGGGCA
TTGAACGAAGCTACAATGCAGCTAGAAAAGGCAATTGTTAGCAATGCTTTTTCGACTGGTATAAAGCCTC
TGTTTACTTTGACAACTCGATTGGGGCGGAAAATCCGTGCCACAGGTAATCACAAGTTTTTAACAATTAA
TGGCTGGAAAAGACTTGATGAATTAACTCCTAAAGAACATCTCTGTTTACCAAGAAATCTCCCCAGTTCT
GGTAAACAAACTATGACTTATGCCGAAGTTGCATTATTAGGGCATTTAATTGGCGACGGTTGTACATTGC
CACGTCATGCCATACAGTACACTACCAGAGAAATAGATTTAGCTCAGAATGTTGCTTTCTTGGCAACAGA
AGTTTTTGGAGACTCAATTGTTCCTAGAATTTCACCTGAACGTGAGTGGTATCAAGTTTACTTATCCGCA
GCACAGCATCTAACTCATAGTGTTAGAAATCCAATAGCCAAATGGCTAGACTCTCTGAATGTTTTTGGTT
TAAGGTCTTACGAAAAATTTGTACCTCGAGAATTGTTCTCACAACCCAAAGAGTTAATAGCGTGCTTTCT
AAGACACCTTTGGAGTACAGATGGTTGTATAAACTTAATTGCAGGAAAAAAGCCAAGACCTATTGCATTT
TATGCAAGCAGTAGTGAGAGACTAGCTTTTGATGTACAGACACTTTTATTAAGGCTTGGTATTAATGCAA
CACTAAGGACAGTTCCTCAAGTTGGCAAAGGTAGAAACCAATATCATGTAATAATTACTGGTAAGCCCGA
TCTTCAGTTATTTATTGTTCATGTTGGAGCAGTAGGACAATATAAGCTACGTTCACTCCAAGATATTTTC
CAACACCTTGAAAACAGTATTCACAACCCTAATAGAGATATAATTCCGAAGGATATTTGGAAAATGGAGG
TTGTACCTGCGATGCAAGCTATTGGCTTCACCACACGGATATTACAAGCCTCCATTGGAGTTTCGTATTG
TGGCTCTACTCTTTACAAAGTAAATTTAAGTCGAGAAAGAGCTTTAAAAGTTGGCAACATTGTTCAATCA
TCTAAACTGGTTACTCTTGCCAAAAGTGATGTTTATTGGGATGAAATAGTTTCAATTGAATATAGTGGTG
AGGAAGAAGTGTTTGACCTCACCGTTCCTGGTTTGCATAATTTTGTTGCAAATAATATTATTGTTCACAA
TTCCATTGGTACCCAGTACAAACTTATCCTGAACGGTAAAACCCTGAAAGGTGAAACCACCACCGAAGCT
GTTGACGCTGCTACCGCGGAAAAAGTTTTCAAACAGTACGCTAACGACAACGGTGTTGACGGTGAATGGA
CCTACGACGACGCTACCAAAACCTACACCGTAACGGAATAAGCTTGGCTGTTTTGGCGGCTCGAGTCTGG
TAAAGAAACCGCTGCTGCGAAATTTGAACGCCAGCACATGGACTCGTCTACTAGCGCAGCTTAATTAACC
TAGGCTGCTGCCACCGCTGAGCAATAACTAGCATAACCCCTTGGGGCCTCTAAACGGGTCTTGAGGGGTT
TTTTGCTGAAACCTCAGGCATTTGAGAAGCACACGGTCACACTGCTTCCGGTAGTCAATAAACCGGTAAA
CCAGCAATAGACATAAGCGGCTATTTAACGACCCTGCCCTGAACCGACGACAAGCTGACGACCGGGTCTC
CGCAAGTGGCACTTTTCGGGGAAATGTGCGCGGAACCCCTATTTGTTTATTTTTCTAAATACATTCAAAT
ATGTATCCGCTCATGAATTAATTCTTAGAAAAACTCATCGAGCATCAAATGAAACTGCAATTTATTCATA
TCAGGATTATCAATACCATATTTTTGAAAAAGCCGTTTCTGTAATGAAGGAGAAAACTCACCGAGGCAGT
TCCATAGGATGGCAAGATCCTGGTATCGGTCTGCGATTCCGACTCGTCCAACATCAATACAACCTATTAA
TTTCCCCTCGTCAAAAATAAGGTTATCAAGTGAGAAATCACCATGAGTGACGACTGAATCCGGTGAGAAT
GGCAAAAGTTTATGCATTTCTTTCCAGACTTGTTCAACAGGCCAGCCATTACGCTCGTCATCAAAATCAC
TCGCATCAACCAAACCGTTATTCATTCGTGATTGCGCCTGAGCGAGACGAAATACGCGGTCGCTGTTAAA
AGGACAATTACAAACAGGAATCGAATGCAACCGGCGCAGGAACACTGCCAGCGCATCAACAATATTTTCA
CCTGAATCAGGATATTCTTCTAATACCTGGAATGCTGTTTTCCCGGGGATCGCAGTGGTGAGTAACCATG
CATCATCAGGAGTACGGATAAAATGCTTGATGGTCGGAAGAGGCATAAATTCCGTCAGCCAGTTTAGTCT
GACCATCTCATCTGTAACATCATTGGCAACGCTACCTTTGCCATGTTTCAGAAACAACTCTGGCGCATCG
GGCTTCCCATACAATCGATAGATTGTCGCACCTGATTGCCCGACATTATCGCGAGCCCATTTATACCCAT
ATAAATCAGCATCCATGTTGGAATTTAATCGCGGCCTAGAGCAAGACGTTTCCCGTTGAATATGGCTCAT
ACTCTTCCTTTTTCAATATTATTGAAGCATTTATCAGGGTTATTGTCTCATGAGCGGATACATATTTGAA
TGTATTTAGAAAAATAAACAAATAGGCATGCAGCGCTCTTCCGCTTCCTCGCTCACTGACTCGCTACGCT
CGGTCGTTCGACTGCGGCGAGCGGTGTCAGCTCACTCAAAAGCGGTAATACGGTTATCCACAGAATCAGG
GGATAAAGCCGGAAAGAACATGTGAGCAAAAAGCAAAGCACCGGAAGAAGCCAACGCCGCAGGCGTTTTT
CCATAGGCTCCGCCCCCCTGACGAGCATCACAAAAATCGACGCTCAAGCCAGAGGTGGCGAAACCCGACA
GGACTATAAAGATACCAGGCGTTTCCCCCTGGAAGCTCCCTCGTGCGCTCTCCTGTTCCGACCCTGCCGC
TTACCGGATACCTGTCCGCCTTTCTCCCTTCGGGAAGCGTGGCGCTTTCTCATAGCTCACGCTGTTGGTA
TCTCAGTTCGGTGTAGGTCGTTCGCTCCAAGCTGGGCTGTGTGCACGAACCCCCCGTTCAGCCCGACCGC
TGCGCCTTATCCGGTAACTATCGTCTTGAGTCCAACCCGGTAAGACACGACTTATCGCCACTGGCAGCAG
CCATTGGTAACTGATTTAGAGGACTTTGTCTTGAAGTTATGCACCTGTTAAGGCTAAACTGAAAGAACAG
ATTTTGGTGAGTGCGGTCCTCCAACCCACTTACCTTGGTTCAAAGAGTTGGTAGCTCAGCGAACCTTGAG
AAAACCACCGTTGGTAGCGGTGGTTTTTCTTTATTTATGAGATGATGAATCAATCGGTCTATCAAGTCAA
CGAACAGCTATTCCGTTACTCTAGATTTCAGTGCAATTTATCTCTTCAAATGTAGCACCTGAAGTCAGCC
CCATACGATATAAGTTGTAATTCTCATGTTAGTCATGCCCCGCGCCCACCGGAAGGAGCTGACTGGGTTG
AAGGCTCTCAAGGGCATCGGTCGAGATCCCGGTGCCTAATGAGTGAGCTAACTTACATTAATTGCGTTGC
GCTCACTGCCCGCTTTCCAGTCGGGAAACCTGTCGTGCCAGCTGCATTAATGAATCGGCCAACGCGCGGG
GAGAGGCGGTTTGCGTATTGGGCGCCAGGGTGGTTTTTCTTTTCACCAGTGAGACGGGCAACAGCTGATT
GCCCTTCACCGCCTGGCCCTGAGAGAGTTGCAGCAAGCGGTCCACGCTGGTTTGCCCCAGCAGGCGAAAA
TCCTGTTTGATGGTGGTTAACGGCGGGATATAACATGAGCTGTCTTCGGTATCGTCGTATCCCACTACCG
AGATGTCCGCACCAACGCGCAGCCCGGACTCGGTAATGGCGCGCATTGCGCCCAGCGCCATCTGATCGTT
GGCAACCAGCATCGCAGTGGGAACGATGCCCTCATTCAGCATTTGCATGGTTTGTTGAAAACCGGACATG
GCACTCCAGTCGCCTTCCCGTTCCGCTATCGGCTGAATTTGATTGCGAGTGAGATATTTATGCCAGCCAG
CCAGACGCAGACGCGCCGAGACAGAACTTAATGGGCCCGCTAACAGCGCGATTTGCTGGTGACCCAATGC
GACCAGATGCTCCACGCCCAGTCGCGTACCGTCTTCATGGGAGAAAATAATACTGTTGATGGGTGTCTGG
TCAGAGACATCAAGAAATAACGCCGGAACATTAGTGCAGGCAGCTTCCACAGCAATGGCATCCTGGTCAT
CCAGCGGATAGTTAATGATCAGCCCACTGACGCGTTGCGCGAGAAGATTGTGCACCGCCGCTTTACAGGC
TTCGACGCCGCTTCGTTCTACCATCGACACCACCACGCTGGCACCCAGTTGATCGGCGCGAGATTTAATC
GCCGCGACAATTTGCGACGGCGCGTGCAGGGCCAGACTGGAGGTGGCAACGCCAATCAGCAACGACTGTT
TGCCCGCCAGTTGTTGTGCCACGCGGTTGGGAATGTAATTCAGCTCCGCCATCGCCGCTTCCACTTTTTC
CCGCGTTTTCGCAGAAACGTGGCTGGCCTGGTTCACCACGCGGGAAACGGTCTGATAAGAGACACCGGCA
TACTCTGCGACATCGTATAACGTTACTGGTTTCACATTCACCACCCTGAATTGACTCTCTTCCGGGCGCT
ATCATGCCATACCGCGAAAGGTTTTGCGCCATTCGATGGTGTCCGGGATCTCGACGCTCTCCCTTATGCG
ACTCCTGCATTAGGAAAT
