>Addgene plasmid #46373 | pSADuet502 | addgene partial sequence | sequence record 70827 | T7 5'-TAATACGACTCACTATAGGG-3'
ATAATTTTGTTTAACTTTAATAAGGAGATATACCATGGGCAGCAGCCATCATCATCATCATCACAGCAGC
GGCCTGGTGCCGCGCGGCAGCCTAGGACAGTACAAACTTATCCTGAACGGTAAAACCCTGAAAGGTGAAA
CCACCACCGAAGCTGTTGACGCTGCTACCGCGGAAAAAGTTTTCAAACAGTACGCTAACGACAACGGTGT
TGACGGTGAATGGACCTACGACGACGCTACCAAAACCTACACCGTAACGGAAGGATCCGGTTGTTTAGCA
GGCGATAGTCTGGTGACATTAGTAGATAGCGGACTGCAAGTGCCAATTAAGGAATTAGTAGGTAAATCTG
GTTTTGCAGTTTGGGCATTGAACGAAGCTACAATGCAGCTAGAAAAGGCAATTGTTAGCAATGCTTTTTC
GACTGGTATAAAGCCTCTGTTTACTTTGACAACTCGATTGGGGCGGAAAATCCGTGCCACAGGTAATCAC
AAGTTTTTAACAATTAATGGCTGGAAAAGACTTGATGAATTAACTCCTAAAGAACATCTCTGTTTACCAA
GAAATCTCCCCAGTTCTGGTAAACAAACTATGACTTATGCCGAAGTTGCATTATTAGGGCATTTAATTGG
CGACGGTTGTACATTGCCACGTCATGCCATACAGTACACTACCAGAGAAATAGATTTAGCTCAGAATGTT
GCTTTCTTGGCAACAGAAGTTTTTGGAGACTCAATTGTTCCTAGAATTTCACCTGAACGTGAGTGGTATC
AAGTTTACTTATCCGCAGCACAGCACTGAGAGATCCCCTCATAATTTCCCCAAAGCGTAACCATGTGTGA
ATAAATTTTGAGCTAGTAGGGTTGCAGCCACGAGTAAGTCTTCCCTTGTTATTGTGTAGCCAGAATGCCG
CAAAACTTCCATGCCTAAGCGAACTGTTGAGAGTACGTTTCGATTTCTGACTGTGTTAGCCTGGA
