>Addgene plasmid #46373 | pSADuet502 | addgene partial sequence | sequence record 70925 | T7-term
CGCTAGTAGACGAGTCCATGTGCTGGCGTTCAAATTTCGCAGCAGCGGTTTCTTTACCAGACTCGAGCCG
CCAAAACAGCCAAGCTTATTCCGTTACGGTGTAGGTTTTGGTAGCGTCGTCGTAGGTCCATTCACCGTCA
ACACCGTTGTCGTTAGCGTACTGTTTGAAAACTTTTTCCGCGGTAGCAGCGTCAACAGCTTCGGTGGTGG
TTTCACCTTTCAGGGTTTTACCGTTCAGGATAAGTTTGTACTGGGTACCAATGGAATTGTGAACAATAAT
ATTATTTGCAACAAAATTATGCAAACCAGGAACGGTGAGGTCAAACACTTCTTCCTCACCACTATATTCA
ATTGAAACTATTTCATCCCAATAAACATCACTTTTGGCAAGAGTAACCAGTTTAGATGATTGAACAATGT
TGCCAACTTTTAAAGCTCTTTCTCGACTTAAATTTACTTTGTAAAGAGTAGAGCCACAATACGAAACTCC
AATGGAGGCTTGTAATATCCGTGTGGTGAAGCCAATAGCTTGCATCGCAGGTACAACCTCCATTTTCCAA
ATATCCTTCGGAATTATATCTCTATTAGGGTTGTGAATACTGTTTTCAAGGTGTTGGAAAATATCTTGGA
GTGAACGTAGCTTATATTGTCCTACTGCTCCAACATGAACAATAAATAACTGAAGATCGGGCTTACCAGT
AATTATTACATGATATTGGTTTCTACCTTTGCCAACTTGAGGAACTGTCCTTAGTGTTGCATTAATACCA
AGCCTTAATAAAAGTGTCTGTACATCAAAAGCTAGTCTCTCACTACTGCTTGCATAAAATGCAATA
